Addgene plasmid #220841: pTMB303_ZFcharm_Kv1_Prnp_SMM
Purpose: AAV genome expressing ZFcharm Kv1 targeting Prnp; single mismatch self-silencing binding site
Depositing lab: Jonathan Weissman. Depositing organization: Whitehead Institute for Biomedical Research. Publication: Brainwide silencing of prion protein by AAV-mediated delivery of an engineered compact epigenetic editor. Neumann EN, Bertozzi TM, Wu E, Serack F, Harvey JW, Brauer PP, Pirtle CP, Coffey A, Howard M, Kamath N, Lenz K, Guzman K, Raymond MH, Khalil AS, Deverman BE, Minikel EV, Vallabh SM, Weissman JS. Science. 2024 Jun 28;384(6703):ado7082. doi: 10.1126/science.ado7082. Epub 2024 Jun 28. PubMed 38935715.
Backbone
  Vector backbone: AAV expression plasmid
  Backbone size w/o insert (bp): 4568
  Vector type: Mammalian Expression, AAV
Growth in bacteria
  Bacterial resistance: Ampicillin, 100 μg/mL
  Growth temperature: 37°C
  Growth strain: NEB Stable
  Copy number: High Copy
Gene/Insert
  Gene/Insert name: ZFcharm Kv1
  Species: H. sapiens (human); Apodemus sylvaticus
  Insert size (bp): 2070
  Mutation: N/A
  Promoter: EFS
  Tag / fusion protein: HAtag (C terminal on backbone)
  Cloning method: Gibson Cloning
  Sequencing primers: 5′ ctgggaaagtgatgtcgtgtac; 3′ ggatacgctgctttaatgcc
Terms and licenses: Academic/Nonprofit Terms; Industry Terms: Not Available to Industry
How to cite: pTMB303_ZFcharm_Kv1_Prnp_SMM was a gift from Jonathan Weissman (Addgene plasmid # 220841 ; http://n2t.net/addgene:220841 ; RRID:Addgene_220841)
