[The description below was written by a language model from this plasmid's Addgene catalogue record and pLannotate feature annotations shown in this document.]
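Description:
pTMB303_ZFcharm_Kv1_Prnp_SMM is an AAV genome (transfer) plasmid for mammalian expression, carrying a compact epigenetic editor, ZFcharm Kv1, directed at the prion protein gene Prnp. The 6.6 kb plasmid is propagated in bacteria through a high-copy ColE1/pUC-type origin with ampicillin selection (AmpR under its own bla promoter), and it also contains an f1 phage origin. AAV2 inverted terminal repeats flank the expression cassette. The downstream ITR is annotated intact, while the upstream one is detected only as short fragments, which is common for these repeat-rich, recombination-prone elements. The ITRs allow the intervening DNA to be packaged into AAV particles.

Between the ITRs, the short EF-1α core (EFS) promoter drives a roughly 2.1 kb open reading frame, followed by a WPRE to boost transcript stability and expression and a synthetic poly(A) signal. Automated annotation of the coding region picks up a histone H3 fragment, a Dnmt3l fragment, zinc-finger DNA-binding sequence and a fragment resembling the human KRAB zinc-finger protein ZNF720. This fits a fusion in which a zinc-finger array carries DNA-methylation-promoting and repressive modules to the target. A short match to MIXL1 may be incidental. The catalogue lists human and Apodemus sylvaticus as source species and a C-terminal HA tag, though the tag is not annotated in the feature table. A TRIM28 fragment sits after the poly(A) signal, outside the expression unit; its role is not stated.

The "SMM" suffix refers to a single-mismatch self-silencing binding site, a near-match to the zinc-finger target intended to let the editor shut down its own expression; its position is not annotated. The construct is intended for AAV-mediated silencing of Prnp, including brainwide delivery.
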