Features (pLannotate 1.2.2; 19 found; start..end, strand, type, name):
     12..39      +  repeat_region  AAV2 ITR (fragment): inverted terminal repeat of adeno-associated virus serotype 2 inverted
     68..95      +  repeat_region  AAV2 ITR (fragment): inverted terminal repeat of adeno-associated virus serotype 2 inverted
    173..384     +  promoter       EF-1α core promoter: core promoter for human elongation factor EF-1α
    398..490     +  CDS            H31_BOVIN (fragment): Experimental evidence at protein level: Swiss-Prot protein existence level 1. Core component of nucleosome. Nucleosomes wrap and compact DNA into chromatin, limiting DNA accessibility to the cellular machineries which require DNA as a template. Histones thereby play a central role in transcription regulation, DNA repair, DNA replication and chromosomal stability. DNA accessibility is regulated via a complex set of post-translational modifications of histones, also called histone code, and nucleosome remodeling. From Bos taurus (Bovine).
    614..1249    +  CDS            Dnmt3l (fragment): DNM3L_MOUSE - Experimental evidence at protein level: Swiss-Prot protein existence level 1. Catalytically inactive regulatory factor of DNA methyltransferases that can either promote or inhibit DNA methylation depending on the context (PubMed:11719692, PubMed:15318244, PubMed:15671018, PubMed:24074865). Essential for the function of DNMT3A and DNMT3B: activates DNMT3A and DNMT3B by binding to their catalytic domain (PubMed:15671018). Acts by accelerating the binding of DNA and S-adenosyl-L-methionine (AdoMet) to the methyltransferases and dissociates from the complex after DNA binding to the m
   1278..1415    +  CDS            MIXL1 (fragment): MIXL1_HUMAN - Also known as MIXL. Experimental evidence at protein level: Swiss-Prot protein existence level 1. Transcription factor that play a central role in proper axial mesendoderm morphogenesis and endoderm formation. Required for efficient differentiation of cells from the primitive streak stage to blood, by acting early in the recruitment and/or expansion of mesodermal progenitors to the hemangioblastic and hematopoietic lineages. Also involved in the morphogenesis of the heart and the gut during embryogenesis. Acts as a negative regulator of brachyury expression (By similarity). From
   1982..2003    +  CDS            ZFHD1 (DNA binding domain) (fragment): composite human DNA-binding domain composed of domains from the transcription factors Zif268 and Oct-1 (Pomerantz et al., 1995)
   2249..2428    +  CDS            ZNF720 (fragment): ZN720_HUMAN - Experimental evidence at protein level: Swiss-Prot protein existence level 1. From Homo sapiens (Human).
   2486..3074    +  misc_feature   WPRE: woodchuck hepatitis virus posttranscriptional regulatory element
   3104..3152    +  polyA_signal   poly(A) signal: synthetic polyadenylation signal
   3153..3881    +  CDS            TRIM28 (fragment): TIF1B_HUMAN - Also known as KAP1, RNF96, TIF1B. Experimental evidence at protein level: Swiss-Prot protein existence level 1. (Microbial infection) Plays a critical role in the shutdown of lytic gene expression during the early stage of herpes virus 8 primary infection. This inhibition is mediated through interaction with herpes virus 8 protein LANA1. From Homo sapiens (Human).
   3901..4041    +  repeat_region  AAV2 ITR: inverted terminal repeat of adeno-associated virus serotype 2 inverted
   4046..4097    -  misc_feature   bom (fragment): basis of mobility region from pBR322
   4116..4571    +  rep_origin     f1 ori (sequence partly withheld): f1 bacteriophage origin of replication; arrow indicates direction of (+) strand synthesis
   4572..4621    -  misc_feature   bom (fragment): basis of mobility region from pBR322
   4723..4758    -  CDS            rop (fragment): Rop protein, which maintains plasmids at low copy number; rop
   4853..4957    +  promoter       AmpR promoter: bla
   4958..5818    +  CDS            AmpR: β-lactamase; bla; confers resistance to ampicillin, carbenicillin, and related antibiotics
   5989..6577    +  rep_origin     ori: high-copy-number ColE1/pMB1/pBR322/pUC origin of replication
>Addgene plasmid #220841 | pTMB303_ZFcharm_Kv1_Prnp_SMM | addgene full sequence | sequence record 437212 | Addgene NGS Result
CCTGCAGGCAGCTGCGCGCTCGCTCGCTCACTGAGGCCGCCCGGGCGTCGGGCGACCTTTGGTCGCCCGG
CCTCAGTGAGCGAGCGAGCGCGCAGAGAGGGAGTGGCCAACTCCATCACTAGGGGTTCCTGCGGCCTACT
AGTGGATCAGCAGACCGATTGTGGGCTCTAGAGGGCAGAGCGCACATCGCCCACAGTCCCCGAGAAGTTG
GGGGGAGGGGTCGGCAATTGAACCGGTGCCTAGAGAAGGTGGCGCGGGGTAAACTGGGAAAGTGATGTCG
TGTACTGGCTCCGCCTTTTTCCCGAGGGTGGGGGAGAACCGTATATAAGTGCAGTAGTCGCCGTGAACGT
TCTTTTTCGCAACGGGTTTGCCGCCAGAACACAGCCTCAGCGCCACCATGGCCAGGACCAAACAAACTGC
CAGAAAGAGCACCGGGGGGAAAGCGCCCCGAAAACAGCTGGCGACCAAAGCAGCCCGCAAAAGCGCACCG
GGAGGTGCAAGCAGTGGGGCAGGAAGTTCCTCAGGAGGAAGTGCGGCGGGATCCGGAAGCGGTGGCGCAT
CAAGTGGCGCCGCAAGTAGCAGTGCCGGGTCCGCAGCTGGCTCCGGGTCCTCCCCTGTTGAGATCTACAA
GACCGTGTCCGCCTGGAAGCGGCAGCCAATCAGAGTGCTGAGCCTGTTCGGCAATATTGACAAGGAACTG
AAGTCTCTGGGCTTCCTGGAAAGCGGCAGCCACAGCGAGGGCGGCACACTGAAGTACGTGGAAGATGTGA
CCAACGTGGTGCGGAGAGATGTGGAAAAGTGGGGACCTTTCGACCTGCTGTACGGCAGCACCCAGCCTCT
GGGCGGAAGCTGCGACAGGTGTCCTGGCTGGTACATGTTCCAATTTCATAGAATCCTGCAGTACGCCAGA
CCTAGACAGGAGTCTCAGCCCTTCTTCTGGATCTTCATGGATAACCTGCTGCTCACAGAGGACGACCAGA
TGACCACCGTGCGGTTCCTGCAAACAGAGGCCGTCACCCTGCGCGACGTGAGATCTAGAGTGCTGCAGAA
CGCCGTCCGGGTGTGGAGCAACATCCCCGGTCTTAAAAGCAAGCACGAGGCTCTGTCCCCAAAAGAGGAA
GAGAGCCTGCAGGGCCACGTGCGGACCAGATCTAAGCTGGCCGCTCCTAAAGTGGACCCCCTGGTGAAGA
ACTGCCTGCTGCCTCTGAGAGAGTACTTTAAGTATTTCAGCCAGAGCAGCCTGCCCCTGGGAGGACCTAG
CAGCGGCGCCCCACCTCCAAGCGGAGGCTCTCCAGCTGGCAGCCCTACCAGCACAGAGGAAGGCACAAGC
GAGAGCGCCACACCTGAGAGCGGCCCTGGCACCTCCACCGAGCCCAGCGAGGGCTCTGCCCCTGGCAGCC
CCGCCGGAAGCCCCACCTCTACAGAAGAAGGCACCAGCACAGAGCCTTCTGAAGGCTCTGCCCCTGGAAC
ATCCACCGAGCCTAGCGAGAAGCGGACTGCCGATGGATCTGAGTTTGAGAGCCCTAAGAAAAAAAGAAAG
GTTGGAGTGCCTGCTGCTATGGCCGAGAGACCATTTCAGTGCAGAATCTGCATGCGCAATTTCAGCACCA
GCGGAAATCTCACAAGACACATCCGGACCCATACCGGCGAGAAGCCCTTTGCCTGCGATATCTGCGGCAG
AAAGTTCGCTCTGTCTCAGGACCTGAACCGGCACACCAAGATCCACACACACCCCAGAGCCCCTATCCCC
AAGCCTTTCCAGTGCCGGATTTGCATGCGGAACTTCAGCGACAGGTCCGCCCTGAGCAGACATATCAGAA
CACACACCGGCGAAAAGCCTTTCGCCTGTGATATCTGTGGCAGAAAGTTCGCCCGGAACGACGACAGAAA
AAAGCACACAAAGATCCACACCGGATCTCAGAAACCTTTCCAATGTAGAATCTGCATGAGAAACTTCAGC
CAGAGCGGCAACCTGGCCAGACACATCCGGACCCACACAGGCGAAAAGCCTTTCGCCTGTGATATCTGCG
GCCGGAAATTCGCCCAGAGAATCGACCTGACCCGGCACACCAAGATCCACCTGAGACAGAAGGACGCCGC
CAGAGGCAGCGGCGGCGACGCCAAGAGCCTGACCGCCTGGTCCAAGAGGACCGCCGACGGCAGCGAGTTC
GAGCCCAAGAAAAAGCGGAAGGTGTCCGGCTCTGAAACCCCTGGCACAAGCGAGTCTGCTACACCTGAGT
CCAGAACCCTGGTCACCTTCAAAGACGTGTTCGTGGACTTCACCAGAGAAGAATGGAAGCTGCTGGATAC
CGCTCAGCAGATCGTGTACAGAAACGTGATGCTGGAAAACTACAAGAATCTGGTGTCCCTGGGCTACCAG
CTGACCAAGCCTGACGTGATCCTGAGACTGGAAAAGGGCGAGGAACCCGGGAGCGGCTATCCCTATGACG
TGCCCGATTATGCCTGATAGAATTCGCTTATCGATAATCAACCTCTGGATTACAAAATTTGTGAAAGATT
GACTGGTATTCTTAACTATGTTGCTCCTTTTACGCTATGTGGATACGCTGCTTTAATGCCTTTGTATCAT
GCTATTGCTTCCCGTATGGCTTTCATTTTCTCCTCCTTGTATAAATCCTGGTTGCTGTCTCTTTATGAGG
AGTTGTGGCCCGTTGTCAGGCAACGTGGCGTGGTGTGCACTGTGTTTGCTGACGCAACCCCCACTGGTTG
GGGCATTGCCACCACCTGTCAGCTCCTTTCCGGGACTTTCGCTTTCCCCCTCCCTATTGCCACGGCGGAA
CTCATCGCCGCCTGCCTTGCCCGCTGCTGGACAGGGGCTCGGCTGTTGGGCACTGACAATTCCGTGGTGT
TGTCGGGGAAATCATCGTCCTTTCCTTGGCTGCTCGCCTATGTTGCCACCTGGATTCTGCGCGGGACGTC
CTTCTGCTACGTCCCTTCGGCCCTCAATCCAGCGGACCTTCCTTCCCGCGGCCTGCTGCCGGCTCTGCGG
CCTCTTCCGCGTCTTCGCCTTCGCCCTCAGACGAGTCGGATCTCCCTTTGGGCCGCCTCCCCGCATCGAT
ACCGAGCGCTGCTCGAGAGATCTAATAAAATATCTTTATTTTCATTACATCTGTGTGTTGGTTTTTTGTG
TGGCGGCCGCTAGTGGCAGCACCAGCTCAGGGCTGGAGGTGGTGGCTCCTGAGGGTACCTCAGCCCCAGG
TGGTGGCCCGGGAACCCTGGATGACAGTGCCACCATTTGCCGTGTCTGCCAGAAGCCAGGCGATCTGGTT
ATGTGCAACCAGTGTGAGTTTTGTTTCCACCTGGACTGTCACCTGCCGGCCCTGCAGGATGTACCAGGGG
AGGAGTGGAGCTGCTCACTCTGCCATGTGCTCCCTGACCTGAAGGAGGAGGATGGCAGCCTCAGCCTGGA
TGGTGCAGACAGCACTGGCGTGGTGGCCAAGCTCTCACCAGCCAACCAGCGGAAATGTGAGCGTGTACTG
CTGGCCCTATTCTGTCACGAACCCTGCCGCCCCCTGCATCAGCTGGCTACCGACTCCACCTTCTCCCTGG
ACCAGCCCGGTGGCACCCTGGATCTGACCCTGATCCGTGCCCGCCTCCAGGAGAAGTTGTCACCTCCCTA
CAGCTCCCCACAGGAGTTTGCCCAGGATGTGGGCCGCATGTTCAAGCAATTCAACAAGTTAACTGAGGAC
AAGGCAGACGTGCAGTCCATCATCGGCCTGCAGCGCTTCTTCGAGACGCGCATGAACGAGGCCTTCGGTG
ACACCAAGTTCTCTGCTGTGCTGGTGGAGCCCCCGCCGATGAGCCTGCCTGGTGCTGGCCTGAGTTCCCA
GGAGCTGTCTGGTGGCCCTGGTGATGGCCCCTGCCCAACTTTAAGCTTGCAGGAACCCCTAGTGATGGAG
TTGGCCACTCCCTCTCTGCGCGCTCGCTCGCTCACTGAGGCCGGGCGACCAAAGGTCGCCCGACGCCCGG
GCTTTGCCCGGGCGGCCTCAGTGAGCGAGCGAGCGCGCAGCTGCCTGCAGGGGCGCCTGATGCGGTATTT
TCTCCTTACGCATCTGTGCGGTATTTCACACCGCATA
[95 nt withheld, positions 4098-4192]
T
[46 nt withheld, positions 4194-4239]
C
[141 nt withheld, positions 4241-4381]
CCTTTGACGTTGGAGTCCACGTTCTTT
[37 nt withheld, positions 4409-4445]
ACTCTATCTCGGGCTATTCTTTTGATTTATAAGGGATTTTGCCGATTTCGGTCTATTGGTTAAAAAATGA
GCTGATTTAACAAAAATTTAACGCGAATTTTAACAAAATATTAACGTTTACAATTTTATGGTGCACTCTC
AGTACAATCTGCTCTGATGCCGCATAGTTAAGCCAGCCCCGACACCCGCCAACACCCGCTGACGCGCCCT
GACGGGCTTGTCTGCTCCCGGCATCCGCTTACAGACAAGCTGTGACCGTCTCCGGGAGCTGCATGTGTCA
GAGGTTTTCACCGTCATCACCGAAACGCGCGAGACGAAAGGGCCTCGTGATACGCCTATTTTTATAGGTT
AATGTCATGATAATAATGGTTTCTTAGACGTCAGGTGGCACTTTTCGGGGAAATGTGCGCGGAACCCCTA
TTTGTTTATTTTTCTAAATACATTCAAATATGTATCCGCTCATGAGACAATAACCCTGATAAATGCTTCA
ATAATATTGAAAAAGGAAGAGTATGAGTATTCAACATTTCCGTGTCGCCCTTATTCCCTTTTTTGCGGCA
TTTTGCCTTCCTGTTTTTGCTCACCCAGAAACGCTGGTGAAAGTAAAAGATGCTGAAGATCAGTTGGGTG
CACGAGTGGGTTACATCGAACTGGATCTCAACAGCGGTAAGATCCTTGAGAGTTTTCGCCCCGAAGAACG
TTTTCCAATGATGAGCACTTTTAAAGTTCTGCTATGTGGCGCGGTATTATCCCGTATTGACGCCGGGCAA
GAGCAACTCGGTCGCCGCATACACTATTCTCAGAATGACTTGGTTGAGTACTCACCAGTCACAGAAAAGC
ATCTTACGGATGGCATGACAGTAAGAGAATTATGCAGTGCTGCCATAACCATGAGTGATAACACTGCGGC
CAACTTACTTCTGACAACGATCGGAGGACCGAAGGAGCTAACCGCTTTTTTGCACAACATGGGGGATCAT
GTAACTCGCCTTGATCGTTGGGAACCGGAGCTGAATGAAGCCATACCAAACGACGAGCGTGACACCACGA
TGCCTGTAGCAATGGCAACAACGTTGCGCAAACTATTAACTGGCGAACTACTTACTCTAGCTTCCCGGCA
ACAATTAATAGACTGGATGGAGGCGGATAAAGTTGCAGGACCACTTCTGCGCTCGGCCCTTCCGGCTGGC
TGGTTTATTGCTGATAAATCTGGAGCCGGTGAGCGTGGAAGCCGCGGTATCATTGCAGCACTGGGGCCAG
ATGGTAAGCCCTCCCGTATCGTAGTTATCTACACGACGGGGAGTCAGGCAACTATGGATGAACGAAATAG
ACAGATCGCTGAGATAGGTGCCTCACTGATTAAGCATTGGTAACTGTCAGACCAAGTTTACTCATATATA
CTTTAGATTGATTTAAAACTTCATTTTTAATTTAAAAGGATCTAGGTGAAGATCCTTTTTGATAATCTCA
TGACCAAAATCCCTTAACGTGAGTTTTCGTTCCACTGAGCGTCAGACCCCGTAGAAAAGATCAAAGGATC
TTCTTGAGATCCTTTTTTTCTGCGCGTAATCTGCTGCTTGCAAACAAAAAAACCACCGCTACCAGCGGTG
GTTTGTTTGCCGGATCAAGAGCTACCAACTCTTTTTCCGAAGGTAACTGGCTTCAGCAGAGCGCAGATAC
CAAATACTGTTCTTCTAGTGTAGCCGTAGTTAGGCCACCACTTCAAGAACTCTGTAGCACCGCCTACATA
CCTCGCTCTGCTAATCCTGTTACCAGTGGCTGCTGCCAGTGGCGATAAGTCGTGTCTTACCGGGTTGGAC
TCAAGACGATAGTTACCGGATAAGGCGCAGCGGTCGGGCTGAACGGGGGGTTCGTGCACACAGCCCAGCT
TGGAGCGAACGACCTACACCGAACTGAGATACCTACAGCGTGAGCTATGAGAAAGCGCCACGCTTCCCGA
AGGGAGAAAGGCGGACAGGTATCCGGTAAGCGGCAGGGTCGGAACAGGAGAGCGCACGAGGGAGCTTCCA
GGGGGAAACGCCTGGTATCTTTATAGTCCTGTCGGGTTTCGCCACCTCTGACTTGAGCGTCGATTTTTGT
GATGCTCGTCAGGGGGGCGGAGCCTATGGAAAAACGCCAGCAACGCGGCCTTTTTACGGTTCCTGGCCTT
TTGCTGGCCTTTTGCTCACATGT
